>Addgene plasmid #236925 | pNL [NlucP/STAT6-RE/Hygro] Vector | addgene full sequence | sequence record 473396 | Addgene NGS Result
GGCCTAACTGGCCGGTACCAGTTTCCGAGGAACTGGGCCCAGTTTCCGAGGAACTGGGCCCAGTTTCCGA
GGAACTGGGCCGAAGCTTAGACACTAGAGGGTATATAATGGAAGCTCGACTTCCAGCTTGGCAATCCGGT
ACTGTTGGTAAAGCCACCATGGTCTTCACACTCGAAGATTTCGTTGGGGACTGGCGACAGACAGCCGGCT
ACAACCTGGACCAAGTCCTTGAACAGGGAGGTGTGTCCAGTTTGTTTCAGAATCTCGGGGTGTCCGTAAC
TCCGATCCAAAGGATTGTCCTGAGCGGTGAAAATGGGCTGAAGATCGACATCCATGTCATCATCCCGTAT
GAAGGTCTGAGCGGCGACCAAATGGGCCAGATCGAAAAAATTTTTAAGGTGGTGTACCCTGTGGATGATC
ATCACTTTAAGGTGATCCTGCACTATGGCACACTGGTAATCGACGGGGTTACGCCGAACATGATCGACTA
TTTCGGACGGCCGTATGAAGGCATCGCCGTGTTCGACGGCAAAAAGATCACTGTAACAGGGACCCTGTGG
AACGGCAACAAAATTATCGACGAGCGCCTGATCAACCCCGACGGCTCCCTGCTGTTCCGAGTAACCATCA
ACGGAGTGACCGGCTGGCGGCTGTGCGAACGCATTCTGGCGAATTCTCACGGCTTTCCGCCTGAGGTTGA
AGAGCAAGCCGCCGGTACATTGCCTATGTCCTGCGCACAAGAAAGCGGTATGGACCGGCACCCAGCCGCT
TGTGCTTCAGCTCGCATCAACGTCTAAGGCCGCGACTCTAGAGTCGGGGCGGCCGGCCGCTTCGAGCAGA
CATGATAAGATACATTGATGAGTTTGGACAAACCACAACTAGAATGCAGTGAAAAAAATGCTTTATTTGT
GAAATTTGTGATGCTATTGCTTTATTTGTAACCATTATAAGCTGCAATAAACAAGTTAACAACAACAATT
GCATTCATTTTATGTTTCAGGTTCAGGGGGAGGTGTGGGAGGTTTTTTAAAGCAAGTAAAACCTCTACAA
ATGTGGTAAAATCGATAAGGATCCGTTTGCGTATTGGGCGCTCTTCCGCTGATCTGCGCAGCACCATGGC
CTGAAATAACCTCTGAAAGAGGAACTTGGTTAGCTACCTTCTGAGGCGGAAAGAACCAGCTGTGGAATGT
GTGTCAGTTAGGGTGTGGAAAGTCCCCAGGCTCCCCAGCAGGCAGAAGTATGCAAAGCATGCATCTCAAT
TAGTCAGCAACCAGGTGTGGAAAGTCCCCAGGCTCCCCAGCAGGCAGAAGTATGCAAAGCATGCATCTCA
ATTAGTCAGCAACCATAGTCCCGCCCCTAACTCCGCCCATCCCGCCCCTAACTCCGCCCAGTTCCGCCCA
TTCTCCGCCCCATGGCTGACTAATTTTTTTTATTTATGCAGAGGCCGAGGCCGCCTCTGCCTCTGAGCTA
TTCCAGAAGTAGTGAGGAGGCTTTTTTGGAGGCCTAGGCTTTTGCAAAAAGCTCGATTCTTCTGACACTA
GCGCCACCATGAAGAAGCCCGAACTCACCGCTACCAGCGTTGAAAAATTTCTCATCGAGAAGTTCGACAG
TGTGAGCGACCTGATGCAGTTGTCGGAGGGCGAAGAGAGCCGAGCCTTCAGCTTCGATGTCGGCGGACGC
GGCTATGTACTGCGGGTGAATAGCTGCGCTGATGGCTTCTACAAAGACCGCTACGTGTACCGCCACTTCG
CCAGCGCTGCACTACCCATCCCCGAAGTGTTGGACATCGGCGAGTTCAGCGAGAGCCTGACATACTGCAT
CAGTAGACGCGCCCAAGGCGTTACTCTCCAAGACCTCCCCGAAACAGAGCTGCCTGCTGTGTTACAGCCT
GTCGCCGAAGCTATGGATGCTATTGCCGCCGCCGACCTCAGTCAAACCAGCGGCTTCGGCCCATTCGGGC
CCCAAGGCATCGGCCAGTACACAACCTGGCGGGATTTCATTTGCGCCATTGCTGATCCCCATGTCTACCA
CTGGCAGACCGTGATGGACGACACCGTGTCCGCCAGCGTAGCTCAAGCCCTGGACGAACTGATGCTGTGG
GCCGAAGACTGTCCCGAGGTGCGCCACCTCGTCCATGCCGACTTCGGCAGCAACAACGTCCTGACCGACA
ACGGCCGCATCACCGCCGTAATCGACTGGTCCGAAGCTATGTTCGGGGACAGTCAGTACGAGGTGGCCAA
CATCTTCTTCTGGCGGCCCTGGCTGGCTTGCATGGAGCAGCAGACTCGCTACTTCGAGCGCCGGCATCCC
GAGCTGGCCGGCAGCCCTCGTCTGCGAGCCTACATGCTGCGCATCGGCCTGGATCAGCTCTACCAGAGCC
TCGTGGACGGCAACTTCGACGATGCTGCCTGGGCTCAAGGCCGCTGCGATGCCATCGTCCGCAGCGGGGC
CGGCACCGTCGGTCGCACACAAATCGCTCGCCGGAGCGCAGCCGTATGGACCGACGGCTGCGTCGAGGTG
CTGGCCGACAGCGGCAACCGCCGGCCCAGTACACGACCGCGCGCTAAGGAGGTAGGTCGAGTTTAAACTC
TAGAACCGGTCATGGCCGCAATAAAATATCTTTATTTTCATTACATCTGTGTGTTGGTTTTTTGTGTGTT
CGAACTAGATGCTGTCGACCGATGCCCTTGAGAGCCTTCAACCCAGTCAGCTCCTTCCGGTGGGCGCGGG
GCATGACTATCGTCGCCGCACTTATGACTGTCTTCTTTATCATGCAACTCGTAGGACAGGTGCCGGCAGC
GCTCTTCCGCTTCCTCGCTCACTGACTCGCTGCGCTCGGTCGTTCGGCTGCGGCGAGCGGTATCAGCTCA
CTCAAAGGCGGTAATACGGTTATCCACAGAATCAGGGGATAACGCAGGAAAGAACATGTGAGCAAAAGGC
CAGCAAAAGGCCAGGAACCGTAAAAAGGCCGCGTTGCTGGCGTTTTTCCATAGGCTCCGCCCCCCTGACG
AGCATCACAAAAATCGACGCTCAAGTCAGAGGTGGCGAAACCCGACAGGACTATAAAGATACCAGGCGTT
TCCCCCTGGAAGCTCCCTCGTGCGCTCTCCTGTTCCGACCCTGCCGCTTACCGGATACCTGTCCGCCTTT
CTCCCTTCGGGAAGCGTGGCGCTTTCTCATAGCTCACGCTGTAGGTATCTCAGTTCGGTGTAGGTCGTTC
GCTCCAAGCTGGGCTGTGTGCACGAACCCCCCGTTCAGCCCGACCGCTGCGCCTTATCCGGTAACTATCG
TCTTGAGTCCAACCCGGTAAGACACGACTTATCGCCACTGGCAGCAGCCACTGGTAACAGGATTAGCAGA
GCGAGGTATGTAGGCGGTGCTACAGAGTTCTTGAAGTGGTGGCCTAACTACGGCTACACTAGAAGAACAG
TATTTGGTATCTGCGCTCTGCTGAAGCCAGTTACCTTCGGAAAAAGAGTTGGTAGCTCTTGATCCGGCAA
ACAAACCACCGCTGGTAGCGGTGGTTTTTTTGTTTGCAAGCAGCAGATTACGCGCAGAAAAAAAGGATCT
CAAGAAGATCCTTTGATCTTTTCTACGGGGTCTGACGCTCAGTGGAACGAAAACTCACGTTAAGGGATTT
TGGTCATGAGATTATCAAAAAGGATCTTCACCTAGATCCTTTTAAATTAAAAATGAAGTTTTAAATCAAT
CTAAAGTATATATGAGTAAACTTGGTCTGACAGCGGCCGCAAATGCTAAACCACTGCAGTGGTTACCAGT
GCTTGATCAGTGAGGCACCGATCTCAGCGATCTGCCTATTTCGTTCGTCCATAGTGGCCTGACTCCCCGT
CGTGTAGATCACTACGATTCGTGAGGGCTTACCATCAGGCCCCAGCGCAGCAATGATGCCGCGAGAGCCG
CGTTCACCGGCCCCCGATTTGTCAGCAATGAACCAGCCAGCAGGGAGGGCCGAGCGAAGAAGTGGTCCTG
CTACTTTGTCCGCCTCCATCCAGTCTATGAGCTGCTGTCGTGATGCTAGAGTAAGAAGTTCGCCAGTGAG
TAGTTTCCGAAGAGTTGTGGCCATTGCTACTGGCATCGTGGTATCACGCTCGTCGTTCGGTATGGCTTCG
TTCAACTCTGGTTCCCAGCGGTCAAGCCGGGTCACATGATCACCCATATTATGAAGAAATGCAGTCAGCT
CCTTAGGGCCTCCGATCGTTGTCAGAAGTAAGTTGGCCGCGGTGTTGTCGCTCATGGTAATGGCAGCACT
ACACAATTCTCTTACCGTCATGCCATCCGTAAGATGCTTTTCCGTGACCGGCGAGTACTCAACCAAGTCG
TTTTGTGAGTAGTGTATACGGCGACCAAGCTGCTCTTGCCCGGCGTCTATACGGGACAACACCGCGCCAC
ATAGCAGTACTTTGAAAGTGCTCATCATCGGGAATCGTTCTTCGGGGCGGAAAGACTCAAGGATCTTGCC
GCTATTGAGATCCAGTTCGATATAGCCCACTCTTGCACCCAGTTGATCTTCAGCATCTTTTACTTTCACC
AGCGTTTCGGGGTGTGCAAAAACAGGCAAGCAAAATGCCGCAAAGAAGGGAATGAGTGCGACACGAAAAT
GTTGGATGCTCATACTCGTCCTTTTTCAATATTATTGAAGCATTTATCAGGGTTACTAGTACGTCTCTCA
AGGATAAGTAAGTAATATTAAGGTACGGGAGGTATTGGACAGGCCGCAATAAAATATCTTTATTTTCATT
ACATCTGTGTGTTGGTTTTTTGTGTGAATCGATAGTACTAACATACGCTCTCCATCAAAACAAAACGAAA
CAAAACAAACTAGCAAAATAGGCTGTCCCCAGTGCAAGTGCAGGTGCCAGAACATTTCTCT
Features (pLannotate 1.2.2; 14 found; start..end, strand, type, name):
     95..126     +  promoter       minP: minimal TATA-box promoter with low basal activity
    159..671     +  CDS            Nluc: NanoLuc® luciferase human codon-optimized
    684..794     +  CDS            ODC1 (fragment): DCOR_HUMAN - Experimental evidence at protein level: Swiss-Prot protein existence level 1. Catalyzes the first and rate-limiting step of polyamine biosynthesis that converts ornithine into putrescine, which is the precursor for the polyamines, spermidine and spermine. Polyamines are essential for cell proliferation and are implicated in cellular processes, ranging from DNA replication to apoptosis. From Homo sapiens (Human).
    846..967     -  polyA_signal   SV40 poly(A) signal: SV40 polyadenylation signal
    993..1124    -  CDS            LT_SV40 (fragment): Experimental evidence at protein level: Swiss-Prot protein existence level 1. Isoform 17kT antigen targets host RBL2 for degradation and promotes cell proliferation. Transactivates host cyclin A promoter through its J domain. From Simian virus 40 (SV40).
   1161..1518    +  promoter       SV40 promoter: SV40 enhancer and early promoter
   1549..2586    +  CDS            HygR: hygromycin B phosphotransferase confers resistance to hygromycin
   2610..2658    +  polyA_signal   poly(A) signal: synthetic polyadenylation signal
   2674..2805    +  CDS            TcR (fragment): tetracycline efflux protein; tet; confers resistance to tetracycline
   2985..3573    -  rep_origin     ori: high-copy-number ColE1/pMB1/pBR322/pUC origin of replication
   3773..4633    -  CDS            AmpR: β-lactamase confers resistance to ampicillin, carbenicillin, and related antibiotics
   4634..4675    -  promoter       AmpR promoter (fragment): bla
   4738..4786    +  polyA_signal   poly(A) signal: synthetic polyadenylation signal
   4800..4891    +  misc_feature   pause site: RNA polymerase II transcriptional pause signal from the human α2 globin gene
