[The description below was written by a language model from this plasmid's Addgene catalogue record and pLannotate feature annotations shown in this document.]
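Description:
pNL [NlucP/STAT6-RE/Hygro] Vector is a mammalian luciferase reporter plasmid of about 4.9 kb, listed as derived from the pNL1.1.CMV[Nluc/CMV] backbone and designed to report transcriptional activity driven by STAT6. It is maintained in E. coli through a high-copy ColE1/pUC-type origin with ampicillin selection (β-lactamase under its bla promoter). For selection in mammalian cells it carries a hygromycin B phosphotransferase cassette, expressed from the SV40 enhancer/early promoter and terminated by a synthetic poly(A) signal, which allows stable reporter lines to be established.

Although the catalogue names the insert as human STAT6, the plasmid does not encode the STAT6 protein. The name and stated purpose indicate that it carries a STAT6 response element, that is, binding sites for this IL-4-responsive transcription factor. This element is not annotated in the feature table; it presumably lies in the short unannotated stretch upstream of minP, a minimal TATA-box promoter with low basal activity. minP drives human codon-optimized NanoLuc luciferase followed in frame by a fragment of human ornithine decarboxylase. This corresponds to the PEST degradation sequence that gives the destabilized "NlucP" reporter, whose faster turnover makes the signal track changes in transcription more closely. An SV40 poly(A) signal follows the reporter. Upstream of the response region, a synthetic poly(A) signal and an RNA polymerase II pause site from the human α2-globin gene limit read-through from the backbone and so reduce background. The short SV40 large T and TcR fragments appear to be residual backbone sequence. The construct is used to measure STAT6 pathway activation in luminescence assays on transfected cells.
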