Addgene plasmid #236925: pNL [NlucP/STAT6-RE/Hygro] Vector
Purpose: Express STAT6 response element in luciferase reporter assay
Depositing lab: Promega Corporation.
Backbone
  Vector backbone: pNL1.1.CMV[Nluc/CMV] Vector
  Vector type: Luciferase
  Selectable markers: Hygromycin
Growth in bacteria
  Bacterial resistance: Ampicillin, 100 μg/mL
  Growth temperature: 37°C
  Growth strain: DH5alpha
  Copy number: High Copy
Gene/Insert
  Gene/Insert name: STAT6
  Species: H. sapiens (human)
  Mutation: None
  Entrez Gene: STAT6 (a.k.a. D12S1644, HIES6, IL-4-STAT, STAT6B, STAT6C)
  Promoter: minP
  Tag / fusion protein: NanoLuc (R) (N terminal on backbone)
  Cloning method: Other
Terms and licenses: Academic/Nonprofit Terms; Industry Terms
How to cite: pNL [NlucP/STAT6-RE/Hygro] Vector was a gift from Promega Corporation (Addgene plasmid # 236925 ; http://n2t.net/addgene:236925 ; RRID:Addgene_236925)
